>Addgene plasmid #139466 | p_SNIPR_target_mut_36 | addgene full sequence | sequence record 275326 | Addgene NGS Result
GGGTGAATATCCTATTCGATATTCACAATATCACATTTACCTACCATGTCAATCACTTCTTATTCATTTC
ATTCTATCTTAGCATAACCCCTTGGGGCCTCTAAACGGGTCTTGAGGGGTTTTTTGCTGAAAGGAGGAAC
TATATCCGGATATCCCGCAAGAGGCCCGGCAGTACCGGCATAACCAAGCCTATGCCTACAGCATCCAGGG
TGACGGTGCCGAGGATGACGATGAGCGCATTGTTAGATTTCATACACGGTGCCTGACTGCGTTAGCAATT
TAACTGTGATAAACTACCGCATTAAAGCTTATCGATGATAAGCTGTCAAACATGAGAATTCTTGAAGACG
AAAGGGCCTCGTGATACGCCTATTTTTATAGGTTAATGTCATGATAATAATGGTTTCTTAGACGTCAGGT
GGCACTTTTCGGGGAAATGTGCGCGGAACCCCTATTTGTTTATTTTTCTAAATACATTCAAATATGTATC
CGCTCATGAGACAATAACCCTGATAAATGCTTCAATAATATTGAAAAAGGAAGAGTATGAGTATTCAACA
TTTCCGTGTCGCCCTTATTCCCTTTTTTGCGGCATTTTGCCTTCCTGTTTTTGCTCACCCAGAAACGCTG
GTGAAAGTAAAAGATGCTGAAGATCAGTTGGGTGCACGAGTGGGTTACATCGAACTGGATCTCAACAGCG
GTAAGATCCTTGAGAGTTTTCGCCCCGAAGAACGTTTTCCAATGATGAGCACTTTTAAAGTTCTGCTATG
TGGCGCGGTATTATCCCGTGTTGACGCCGGGCAAGAGCAACTCGGTCGCCGCATACACTATTCTCAGAAT
GACTTGGTTGAGTACTCACCAGTCACAGAAAAGCATCTTACGGATGGCATGACAGTAAGAGAATTATGCA
GTGCTGCCATAACCATGAGTGATAACACTGCGGCCAACTTACTTCTGACAACGATCGGAGGACCGAAGGA
GCTAACCGCTTTTTTGCACAACATGGGGGATCATGTAACTCGCCTTGATCGTTGGGAACCGGAGCTGAAT
GAAGCCATACCAAACGACGAGCGTGACACCACGATGCCTGCAGCAATGGCAACAACGTTGCGCAAACTAT
TAACTGGCGAACTACTTACTCTAGCTTCCCGGCAACAATTAATAGACTGGATGGAGGCGGATAAAGTTGC
AGGACCACTTCTGCGCTCGGCCCTTCCGGCTGGCTGGTTTATTGCTGATAAATCTGGAGCCGGTGAGCGT
GGGTCTCGCGGTATCATTGCAGCACTGGGGCCAGATGGTAAGCCCTCCCGTATCGTAGTTATCTACACGA
CGGGGAGTCAGGCAACTATGGATGAACGAAATAGACAGATCGCTGAGATAGGTGCCTCACTGATTAAGCA
TTGGTAACTGTCAGACCAAGTTTACTCATATATACTTTAGATTGATTTAAAACTTCATTTTTAATTTAAA
AGGATCTAGGTGAAGATCCTTTTTGATAATCTCATGACCAAAATCCCTTAACGTGAGTTTTCGTTCCACT
GAGCGTCAGACCCCGTAGAAAAGATCAAAGGATCTTCTTGAGATCCTTTTTTTCTGCGCGTAATCTGCTG
CTTGCAAACAAAAAAACCACCGCTACCAGCGGTGGTTTGTTTGCCGGATCAAGAGCTACCAACTCTTTTT
CCGAAGGTAACTGGCTTCAGCAGAGCGCAGATACCAAATACTGTCCTTCTAGTGTAGCCGTAGTTAGGCC
ACCACTTCAAGAACTCTGTAGCACCGCCTACATACCTCGCTCTGCTAATCCTGTTACCAGTGGCTGCTGC
CAGTGGCGATAAGTCGTGTCTTACCGGGTTGGACTCAAGACGATAGTTACCGGATAAGGCGCAGCGGTCG
GGCTGAACGGGGGGTTCGTGCACACAGCCCAGCTTGGAGCGAACGACCTACACCGAACTGAGATACCTAC
AGCGTGAGCTATGAGAAAGCGCCACGCTTCCCGAAGGGAGAAAGGCGGACAGGTATCCGGTAAGCGGCAG
GGTCGGAACAGGAGAGCGCACGAGGGAGCTTCCAGGGGGAAACGCCTGGTATCTTTATAGTCCTGTCGGG
TTTCGCCACCTCTGACTTGAGCGTCGATTTTTGTGATGCTCGTCAGGGGGGCGGAGCCTATGGAAAAACG
CCAGCAACGCGGCCTTTTTACGGTTCCTGGCCTTTTGCTGGCCTTTTGCTCACATGTTCTTTCCTGCGTT
ATCCCCTGATTCTGTGGATAACCGTATTACCGCCTTTGAGTGAGCTGATACCGCTCGCCGCAGCCGAACG
ACCGAGCGCAGCGAGTCAGTGAGCGAGGAAGCGGAAGAGCGCCTGATGCGGTATTTTCTCCTTACGCATC
TGTGCGGTATTTCACACCGCAATGGTGCACTCTCAGTACAATCTGCTCTGATGCCGCATAGTTAAGCCAG
TATACACTCCGCTATCGCTACGTGACTGGGTCATGGCTGCGCCCCGACACCCGCCAACACCCGCTGACGC
GCCCTGACGGGCTTGTCTGCTCCCGGCATCCGCTTACAGACAAGCTGTGACCGTCTCCGGGAGCTGCATG
TGTCAGAGGTTTTCACCGTCATCACCGAAACGCGCGAGGCAGCTGCGGTAAAGCTCATCAGCGTGGTCGT
GAAGCGATTCACAGATGTCTGCCTGTTCATCCGCGTCCAGCTCGTTGAGTTTCTCCAGAAGCGTTAATGT
CTGGCTTCTGATAAAGCGGGCCATGTTAAGGGCGGTTTTTTCCTGTTTGGTCACTGATGCCTCCGTGTAA
GGGGGATTTCTGTTCATGGGGGTAATGATACCGATGAAACGAGAGAGGATGCTCACGATACGGGTTACTG
ATGATGAACATGCCCGGTTACTGGAACGTTGTGAGGGTAAACAACTGGCGGTATGGATGCGGCGGGACCA
GAGAAAAATCACTCAGGGTCAATGCCAGCGCTTCGTTAATACAGATGTAGGTGTTCCACAGGGTAGCCAG
CAGCATCCTGCGATGCAGATCCGGAACATAATGGTGCAGGGCGCTGACTTCCGCGTTTCCAGACTTTACG
AAACACGGAAACCGAAGACCATTCATGTTGTTGCTCAGGTCGCAGACGTTTTGCAGCAGCAGTCGCTTCA
CGTTCGCTCGCGTATCGGTGATTCATTCTGCTAACCAGTAAGGCAACCCCGCCAGCCTAGCCGGGTCCTC
AACGACAGGAGCACGATCATGCGCACCCGTGGCCAGGACCCAACGCTGCCCGAGATGCGCCGCGTGCGGC
TGCTGGAGATGGCGGACGCGATGGATATGTTCTGCCAAGGGTTGGTTTGCGCATTCACAGTTCTCCGCAA
GAATTGATTGGCTCCAATTCTTGGAGTGGTGAATCCGTTAGCGAGGTGCCGCCGGCTTCCATTCAGGTCG
AGGTGGCCCGGCTCCATGCACCGCGACGCAACGCGGGGAGGCAGACAAGGTATAGGGCGGCGCCTACAAT
CCATGCCAACCCGTTCCATGTGCTCGCCGAGGCGGCATAAATCGCCGTGACGATCAGCGGTCCAATGATC
GAAGTTAGGCTGGTAAGAGCCGCGAGCGATCCTTGAAGCTGTCCCTGATGGTCGTCATCTACCTGCCTGG
ACAGCATGGCCTGCAACGCGGGCATCCCGATGCCGCCGGAAGCGAGAAGAATCATAATGGGGAAGGCCAT
CCAGCCTCGCGTCGCGAACGCCAGCAAGACGTAGCCCAGCGCGTCGGCCGCCATGCCGGCGATAATGGCC
TGCTTCTCGCCGAAACGTTTGGTGGCGGGACCAGTGACGAAGGCTTGAGCGAGGGCGTGCAAGATTCCGA
ATACCGCAAGCGACAGGCCGATCATCGTCGCGCTCCAGCGAAAGCGGTCCTCGCCGAAAATGACCCAGAG
CGCTGCCGGCACCTGTCCTACGAGTTGCATGATAAAGAAGACAGTCATAAGTGCGGCGACGATAGTCATG
CCCCGCGCCCACCGGAAGGAGCTGACTGGGTTGAAGGCTCTCAAGGGCATCGGTCGAGATCCCGGTGCCT
AATGAGTGAGCTAACTTACATTAATTGCGTTGCGCTCACTGCCCGCTTTCCAGTCGGGAAACCTGTCGTG
CCAGCTGCATTAATGAATCGGCCAACGCGCGGGGAGAGGCGGTTTGCGTATTGGGCGCCAGGGTGGTTTT
TCTTTTCACCAGTGAGACGGGCAACAGCTGATTGCCCTTCACCGCCTGGCCCTGAGAGAGTTGCAGCAAG
CGGTCCACGCTGGTTTGCCCCAGCAGGCGAAAATCCTGTTTGATGGTGGTTAACGGCGGGATATAACATG
AGCTGTCTTCGGTATCGTCGTATCCCACTACCGAGATATCCGCACCAACGCGCAGCCCGGACTCGGTAAT
GGCGCGCATTGCGCCCAGCGCCATCTGATCGTTGGCAACCAGCATCGCAGTGGGAACGATGCCCTCATTC
AGCATTTGCATGGTTTGTTGAAAACCGGACATGGCACTCCAGTCGCCTTCCCGTTCCGCTATCGGCTGAA
TTTGATTGCGAGTGAGATATTTATGCCAGCCAGCCAGACGCAGACGCGCCGAGACAGAACTTAATGGGCC
CGCTAACAGCGCGATTTGCTGGTGACCCAATGCGACCAGATGCTCCACGCCCAGTCGCGTACCGTCTTCA
TGGGAGAAAATAATACTGTTGATGGGTGTCTGGTCAGAGACATCAAGAAATAACGCCGGAACATTAGTGC
AGGCAGCTTCCACAGCAATGGCATCCTGGTCATCCAGCGGATAGTTAATGATCAGCCCACTGACGCGTTG
CGCGAGAAGATTGTGCACCGCCGCTTTACAGGCTTCGACGCCGCTTCGTTCTACCATCGACACCACCACG
CTGGCACCCAGTTGATCGGCGCGAGATTTAATCGCCGCGACAATTTGCGACGGCGCGTGCAGGGCCAGAC
TGGAGGTGGCAACGCCAATCAGCAACGACTGTTTGCCCGCCAGTTGTTGTGCCACGCGGTTGGGAATGTA
ATTCAGCTCCGCCATCGCCGCTTCCACTTTTTCCCGCGTTTTCGCAGAAACGTGGCTGGCCTGGTTCACC
ACGCGGGAAACGGTCTGATAAGAGACACCGGCATACTCTGCGACATCGTATAACGTTACTGGTTTCACAT
TCACCACCCTGAATTGACTCTCTTCCGGGCGCTATCATGCCATACCGCGAAAGGTTTTGCGCCATTCGAT
GGTGTCCGGGATCTCGACGCTCTCCCTTATGCGACTCCTGCATTAGGAAGCAGCCCAGTAGTAGGTTGAG
GCCGTTGAGCACCGCCGCCGCAAGGAATGGTGCATGCAAGGAGATGGCGCCCAACAGTCCCCCGGCCACG
GGGCCTGCCACCATACCCACGCCGAAACAAGCGCTCATGAGCCCGAAGTGGCGAGCCCGATCTTCCCCAT
CGGTGATGTCGGCGATATAGGCGCCAGCAACCGCACCTGTGGCGCCGGTGATGCCGGCCACGATGCGTCC
GGCGTAGAGGATCGAGATCTCGGCCGGGTTTAGAAATCTGAAGCTCTAGAGAGCGCTAATACGACTCACT
ATA
Features (pLannotate 1.2.2; 15 found; start..end, strand, type, name):
     80..126     +  terminator     T7 terminator: transcription terminator for bacteriophage T7 RNA polymerase
    149..253     -  CDS            TcR (fragment): tetracycline efflux protein; tet; confers resistance to tetracycline
    301..329     -  promoter       tet promoter: E. coli promoter for tetracycline efflux protein gene
    442..546     +  promoter       AmpR promoter: bla
    547..1407    +  CDS            AmpR: β-lactamase; bla; confers resistance to ampicillin, carbenicillin, and related antibiotics
   1578..2166    +  rep_origin     ori: high-copy-number ColE1/pMB1/pBR322/pUC origin of replication
   2352..2491    -  misc_feature   bom: basis of mobility region from pBR322
   2593..2784    -  CDS            rop: Rop protein, which maintains plasmids at low copy number; rop
   2801..3181    +  CDS            YPB1_ECOLX: Protein predicted: Swiss-Prot protein existence level 4. From Escherichia coli.
   3423..4047    -  CDS            TcR (fragment): tetracycline efflux protein; tet; confers resistance to tetracycline
   4062..4083    -  protein_bind   CAP binding site: CAP binding activates transcription in the presence of cAMP. E. coli catabolite activator protein
   4096..5178    -  CDS            lacI: lac repressor; lacI; The lac repressor binds to the lac operator to inhibit transcription in E. coli. This inhibition can be relieved by adding lactose or isopropyl-β-D-thiogalactopyranoside (IPTG).
   5179..5256    -  promoter       lacI promoter: lacI
   5264..5543    -  CDS            TcR (fragment): tetracycline efflux protein; tet; confers resistance to tetracycline
   5587..2       +  promoter       T7 promoter (across the origin): promoter for bacteriophage T7 RNA polymerase
