[The description below was written by a language model from this plasmid's Addgene catalogue record and pLannotate feature annotations shown in this document.]
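Description:
p_SNIPR_target_mut_36 is a bacterial expression plasmid built on the pET15b backbone that transcribes a short RNA rather than a protein. It is propagated in E. coli under ampicillin selection, with β-lactamase expressed from its own promoter. Replication relies on a ColE1/pMB1-type origin, and the pBR322-derived bom and rop elements are also present. The catalogue lists the plasmid as high copy, although rop normally moderates copy number. Several tetracycline-resistance gene fragments and the tet promoter appear in the annotation. These are non-functional remnants of the pBR322 lineage and do not serve as a usable marker.

The payload is a 129 bp insert, Target_mut36, introduced by Gibson assembly. In the annotated sequence, a T7 promoter spans the plasmid origin and a T7 terminator follows less than a hundred bases downstream. This leaves a compact unannotated interval that corresponds to the transcribed trigger RNA. The backbone also carries lacI with its promoter, which supplies lac repressor as in standard pET systems, though no lac operator is annotated next to the T7 promoter. Transcription requires T7 RNA polymerase, so expression needs a host or system that provides that enzyme.

The encoded RNA is a non-cognate target for a SNIPR, an ultraspecific riboregulator designed to discriminate single-nucleotide differences. It carries a mismatch at base 36 relative to the cognate trigger. It therefore serves as a specificity control or test case for how a mutation at that position affects riboregulator activation. The depositor notes a three-nucleotide deletion within the insert, which lies outside any key region and is not expected to affect function.
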