Addgene plasmid #139466: p_SNIPR_target_mut_36
Purpose: T7 RNAP-driven expression of a non-cognate SNIPR trigger RNA with a mutation at position 36
Depositing lab: Alexander Green. Depositing organization: Arizona State University. Publication: Precise and Programmable Detection of Mutations Using Ultraspecific Riboregulators. Hong F, Ma D, Wu K, Mina LA, Luiten RC, Liu Y, Yan H, Green AA. Cell. 2020 Feb 25. pii: S0092-8674(20)30155-0. doi: 10.1016/j.cell.2020.02.011. PubMed 32109416.
Backbone
  Vector backbone: pET15b
  Backbone size w/o insert (bp): 5527
  Vector type: Bacterial Expression
Growth in bacteria
  Bacterial resistance: Ampicillin, 100 μg/mL
  Growth temperature: 37°C
  Growth strain: DH5alpha
  Copy number: High Copy
Gene/Insert
  Gene/Insert name: Target_mut36
  Species: Other
  Insert size (bp): 129
  Cloning method: Gibson Cloning
  Sequencing primers: 5′ CCTGCCACCATACCCACGC
Terms and licenses: Academic/Nonprofit Terms; Industry Terms: Not Available to Industry
Depositor comments: Non-cognate target for the SNIPR with a mismatch at base 36 Please note: Plasmid contains a TCG nucleotide deletion in the Target_mut_36 sequence. This mutation is not in a key region of the plasmid and should not affect its function.
How to cite: p_SNIPR_target_mut_36 was a gift from Alexander Green (Addgene plasmid # 139466 ; http://n2t.net/addgene:139466 ; RRID:Addgene_139466)
