>Addgene plasmid #139466 | p_SNIPR_target_mut_36 | depositor partial sequence | sequence record 269776 | p_SNIPR_target_mut_36
GGGTGAATATCCTATTCGATATTCACAATATCACATTTACCTACCATGTCAATCACTTCGTCTTATTCAT
TTCATTCTATCTTAGCATAACCCCTTGGGGCCTCTAAACGGGTCTTGAGGGGTTTTTTG
